Addgene plasmid #241470: pMIHP-12526 HAT.FLAG.HA
Purpose: (Empty Backbone) HAT.FLAG.HA Flow Code Plasmid This plasmid is to be used with mRNAs.
Depositing lab: Adrian Liston. Depositing organization: Babraham Institute.
Backbone
  Vector backbone: p.MIHP — made from p.MIGII with the GFP element being replaced with the histone epitopes
  Vector type: Retroviral
  Tag / fusion protein: HAT; FLAG; HA
Growth in bacteria
  Bacterial resistance: Ampicillin, 100 μg/mL
  Growth temperature: 30°C
  Growth strain: NEB Stable
  Copy number: Unknown
Gene/Insert
  Gene/Insert name: None
Resource information
  A portion of this plasmid was derived from a plasmid made by: The plasmids were generated using pro-code vectors received from Dr Brian Brown at Mount Sinai and we have their permission via email for these to be deposited.
Terms and licenses: Academic/Nonprofit Terms; Industry Terms: Not Available to Industry
Depositor comments: Any stbl competent cell strain can be used for growing this plasmid.
How to cite: pMIHP-12526 HAT.FLAG.HA was a gift from Adrian Liston (Addgene plasmid # 241470 ; http://n2t.net/addgene:241470 ; RRID:Addgene_241470)
