[The description below was written by a language model from this plasmid's Addgene catalogue record and pLannotate feature annotations shown in this document.]
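Description:
pMIHP-12526 HAT.FLAG.HA is an empty-backbone gammaretroviral vector of about 6.4 kb, built on p.MIHP, which the record describes as a derivative of p.MIGII in which the GFP reporter has been replaced by a histone carrying epitope tags. The viral portion consists of murine embryonic stem cell virus 5' and 3' LTRs, the MESV Ψ packaging signal and a truncated MMLV gag segment lacking its start codon, which together allow the transcript to be packaged into retroviral particles when gag-pol and env are supplied in trans. No separate internal promoter is annotated, so expression presumably runs from the 5' LTR. In bacteria the plasmid replicates from a high-copy ColE1/pUC-type origin and is selected with ampicillin through AmpR. The short TcR, env, lacI, rop, bom and lacZα fragments are backbone remnants. The deposit notes call for a recombination-stabilising E. coli strain, as is common for LTR-containing plasmids.

Downstream of gag sits an EMCV IRES followed by a mouse histone H2B coding sequence (H2bc3), then three short epitopes. The first is a stretch annotated as a chicken LDHA fragment, which corresponds to the HAT tag, and it is followed by single-copy-sized FLAG and HA matches. The IRES allows a gene placed upstream to be translated from the same transcript as the tagged histone, which would localise to chromatin and could be detected with antibodies against each epitope. The specific HAT/FLAG/HA combination acts as one "Flow Code" barcode, derived in part from pro-code vectors, so that cells carrying different constructs can be distinguished by cytometry. No insert is present. The record says only that the plasmid is to be used with mRNAs, and it does not identify the cloning site for them.
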