Features (pLannotate 1.2.2; 22 found; start..end, strand, type, name):
     32..233     -  CDS            TcR (fragment): tetracycline efflux protein; tet; confers resistance to tetracycline
    234..332     +  CDS            env (fragment): murine leukemia virus gPr80 envelope polyprotein precursor; env; proteolytically cleaved into gp70SU and p15TM subunits
    374..890     +  LTR            5' LTR: 5' long terminal repeat from murine embryonic stem cell virus
    954..1295    +  misc_feature   MESV Ψ: packaging signal of murine embryonic stem cell virus
   1362..1778    +  CDS            gag (truncated): truncated Moloney murine leukemia virus (MMLV) gag gene lacking the start codon
   1837..2397    +  misc_feature   IRES: internal ribosome entry site (IRES) of the encephalomyocarditis virus (EMCV)
   2400..2777    +  CDS            H2bc3: H2B1B_MOUSE - Also known as Hist1h2bb Experimental evidence at protein level: Swiss-Prot protein existence level 1. Core component of nucleosome. Nucleosomes wrap and compact DNA into chromatin, limiting DNA accessibility to the cellular machineries which require DNA as a template. Histones thereby play a central role in transcription regulation, DNA repair, DNA replication and chromosomal stability. DNA accessibility is regulated via a complex set of post-translational modifications of histones, also called histone code, and nucleosome remodeling. From Mus musculus (Mouse).
   2820..2876    +  CDS            LDHA (fragment): LDHA_CHICK - Experimental evidence at protein level: Swiss-Prot protein existence level 1. From Gallus gallus (Chicken).
   2894..2914    +  CDS            3xFLAG (fragment): three tandem FLAG® epitope tags
   2937..2963    +  CDS            3xHA (fragment): three tandem HA epitope tags
   2992..3022    +  misc_feature   MCS (fragment): pUC18/19 multiple cloning site
   3142..3656    +  LTR            3' LTR: 3' long terminal repeat from murine embryonic stem cell virus
   3818..3834    -  protein_bind   lac operator: The lac repressor binds to the lac operator to inhibit transcription in E. coli. This inhibition can be relieved by adding lactose or isopropyl-β-D-thiogalactopyranoside (IPTG). lac repressor encoded by lacI
   3842..3872    -  promoter       lac promoter: promoter for the E. coli lac operon
   3887..3908    -  protein_bind   CAP binding site: CAP binding activates transcription in the presence of cAMP. E. coli catabolite activator protein
   3921..4013    -  CDS            lacI (fragment): lac repressor; lacI; The lac repressor binds to the lac operator to inhibit transcription in E. coli. This inhibition can be relieved by adding lactose or isopropyl-β-D-thiogalactopyranoside (IPTG).
   4196..4784    -  rep_origin     ori: high-copy-number ColE1/pMB1/pBR322/pUC origin of replication
   4955..5815    -  CDS            AmpR: β-lactamase; bla; confers resistance to ampicillin, carbenicillin, and related antibiotics
   5816..5920    -  promoter       AmpR promoter: bla
   6015..6050    +  CDS            rop (fragment): Rop protein, which maintains plasmids at low copy number; rop
   6152..6251    +  misc_feature   bom (fragment): basis of mobility region from pBR322
   6257..32      -  CDS            lacZα (fragment) (across the origin): LacZα fragment of β-galactosidase; lacZ fragment
>Addgene plasmid #241470 | pMIHP-12526 HAT.FLAG.HA | addgene full sequence | sequence record 481824 | Addgene NGS Result
TTTTCCCAGTCACGACGTTGTAAAACGACGGCGCAAGGAATGGTGCATGCAAGGAGATGGCGCCCAACAG
TCCCCCGGCCACGGGGCCTGCCACCATACCCACGCCGAAACAAGCGCTCATGAGCCCGAAGTGGCGAGCC
CGATCTTCCCCATCGGTGATGTCGGCGATATAGGCGCCAGCAACCGCACCTGTGGCGCCGGTGATGCCGG
CCACGATGCGTCCGGCGTAGAGGCGATTAGTCCAATTTGTTAAAGACAGGATATCAGTGGTCCAGGCTCT
AGTTTTGACTCAACAATATCACCAGCTGAAGCCTATAGAGTACGAGCCATAGATAAAATAAAAGATTTTA
TTTAGTCTCCAGAAAAAGGGGGGAATGAAAGACCCCACCTGTAGGTTTGGCAAGCTAGCTTAAGTAACGC
CATTTTGCAAGGCATGGAAAATACATAACTGAGAATAGAGAAGTTCAGATCAAGGTTAGGAACAGAGAGA
CAGCAGAATATGGGCCAAACAGGATATCTGTGGTAAGCAGTTCCTGCCCCGGCTCAGGGCCAAGAACAGA
TGGTCCCCAGATGCGGTCCCGCCCTCAGCAGTTTCTAGAGAACCATCAGATGTTTCCAGGGTGCCCCAAG
GACCTGAAATGACCCTGTGCCTTATTTGAACTAACCAATCAGTTCGCTTCTCGCTTCTGTTCGCGCGCTT
CTGCTCCCCGAGCTCAATAAAAGAGCCCACAACCCCTCACTCGGCGCGCCAGTCCTCCGATAGACTGCGT
CGCCCGGGTACCCGTATTCCCAATAAAGCCTCTTGCTGTTTGCATCCGAATCGTGGACTCGCTGATCCTT
GGGAGGGTCTCCTCAGATTGATTGACTGCCCACCTCGGGGGTCTTTCATTTGGAGGTTCCACCGAGATTT
GGAGACCCCTGCCCAGGGACCACCGACCCCCCCGCCGGGAGGTAAGCTGGCCAGCGGTCGTTTCGTGTCT
GTCTCTGTCTTTGTGCGTGTTTGTGCCGGCATCTAATGTTTGCGCCTGCGTCTGTACTAGTTAGCTAACT
AGCTCTGTATCTGGCGGACCCGTGGTGGAACTGACGAGTTCTGAACACCCGGCCGCAACCCTGGGAGACG
TCCCAGGGACTTTGGGGGCCGTTTTTGTGGCCCGACCTGAGGAAGGGAGTCGATGTGGAATCCGACCCCG
TCAGGATATGTGGTTCTGGTAGGAGACGAGAACCTAAAACAGTTCCCGCCTCCGTCTGAATTTTTGCTTT
CGGTTTGGAACCGAAGCCGCGCGTCTTGTCTGCTGCAGCGCTGCAGCATCGTTCTGTGTTGTCTCTGTCT
GACTGTGTTTCTGTATTTGTCTGAAAATTAGGGCCAGACTGTTACCACTCCCTTAAGTTTGACCTTAGGT
CACTGGAAAGATGTCGAGCGGATCGCTCACAACCAGTCGGTAGATGTCAAGAAGAGACGTTGGGTTACCT
TCTGCTCTGCAGAATGGCCAACCTTTAACGTCGGATGGCCGCGAGACGGCACCTTTAACCGAGACCTCAT
CACCCAGGTTAAGATCAAGGTCTTTTCACCTGGCCCGCATGGACACCCAGACCAGGTCCCCTACATCGTG
ACCTGGGAAGCCTTGGCTTTTGACCCCCCTCCCTGGGTCAAGCCCTTTGTACACCCTAAGCCTCCGCCTC
CTCTTCCTCCATCCGCCCCGTCTCTCCCCCTTGAACCTCCTCGTTCGACCCCGCCTCGATCCTCCCTTTA
TCCAGCCCTCACTCCTTCTCTAGGCGCCGGAATTCCGAACAGTCTTCCGTAATAGAAGACACAAGGCTCG
AGCGGGATCAATTCCGCCCCCCCCCTAACGTTACTGGCCGAAGCCGCTTGGAATAAGGCCGGTGTGCGTT
TGTCTATATGTTATTTTCCACCATATTGCCGTCTTTTGGCAATGTGAGGGCCCGGAAACCTGGCCCTGTC
TTCTTGACGAGCATTCCTAGGGGTCTTTCCCCTCTCGCCAAAGGAATGCAAGGTCTGTTGAATGTCGTGA
AGGAAGCAGTTCCTCTGGAAGCTTCTTGAAGACAAACAACGTCTGTAGCGACCCTTTGCAGGCAGCGGAA
CCCCCCACCTGGCGACAGGTGCCTCTGCGGCCAAAAGCCACGTGTATAAGATACACCTGCAAAGGCGGCA
CAACCCCAGTGCCACGTTGTGAGTTGGATAGTTGTGGAAAGAGTCAAATGGCTCTCCTCAAGCGTATTCA
ACAAGGGGCTGAAGGATGCCCAGAAGGTACCCCATTGTATGGGATCTGATCTGGGGCCTCGGTGCACATG
CTTTACATGTGTTTAGTCGAGGTTAAAAAAACGTCTAGGCCCCCCGAACCACGGGGACGTGGTTTTCCTT
TGAAAAACACGATAATACCATGCCAGAGCCTTCTAAGTCTGCACCAGCCCCTAAGAAGGGATCTAAGAAA
GCCATCTCTAAGGCGCAGAAGAAGGATGGCAAGAAGCGCAAGCGCAGCCGCAAGGAGAGCTATTCGGTGT
ACGTGTACAAGGTGCTGAAGCAAGTGCACCCCGACACCGGCATCTCCTCCAAGGCCATGGGCATCATGAA
CTCGTTCGTGAACGACATCTTCGAGCGCATCGCGAGCGAGGCGTCCCGCCTGGCGCATTACAACAAGCGC
TCGACCATCACGTCCCGGGAGATCCAGACGGCCGTGCGCCTGCTGCTGCCCGGGGAGCTGGCCAAGCACG
CCGTGTCGGAGGGCACTAAGGCCGTCACCAAGTACACCAGCTCCAAGGACCCACCGGTCGCCACCGGATC
CACGGTCGCCACCATGGGCAAGGACCACCTGATCCACAACGTGCACAAGGAGTTCCACGCCCACGCCCAC
AACAAGGGAGGAGGCGGGGGAGGGGACTACAAAGACGATGACGACAAGGGAGGAGGCGGGGGAGGGTACC
CATACGATGTGCCAGATTACGCTGGCATGCTGATGGTGTAAGCGGCCGCGACTCTAGAGTCGACCTGCAG
GCATGCAAGCTTCAGGTAGCCGGCTAACGTTAACAACCGGTACCTCTAGAACTATAGCTAGCATGCGCAA
ATTTAAAGCGCTGATATCGATAAAATAAAAGATTTTATTTAGTCTCCAGAAAAAGGGGGGAATGAAAGAC
CCCACCTGTAGGTTTGGCAAGCTAGCTTAAGTAACGCCATTTTGCAAGGCATGGAAAATACATAACTGAG
AATAGAGAAGTTCAGATCAAGGTTAGGAACAGAGAGACAGCAGAATATGGGCCAAACAGGATATCTGTGG
TAAGCAGTTCCTGCCCCGGCTCAGGGCCAAGAACAGATGGTCCCCAGATGCGGTCCCGCCCTCAGCAGTT
TCTAGAGAACCATCAGATGTTTCCAGGGTGCCCCAAGGACCTGAAATGACCCTGTGCCTTATTTGAACTA
ACCAATCAGTTCGCTTCTCGCTTCTGTTCGCGCGCTTCTGCTCCCCGAGCTCAATAAAAGAGCCCACAAC
CCCTCACTCGGCGCGCCAGTCCTCCGATAGACTGCGTCGCCCGGGTACCCGTGTATCCAATAAACCCTCT
TGCAGTTGCATCCGACTTGTGGTCTCGCTGTTCCTTGGGAGGGTCTCCTCTGAGTGATTGACTACCCGTC
AGCGGGGGTCTTTCATGGGTAACAGTTTCTTGAAGTTGGAGAACAACATTCTGAGGGTAGGAGTCGAATA
TTAAGTAATCCTGACTCAATTAGCCACTGTTTTGAATCCACATACTCCAATACTCCTGAAATAGTTCATT
ATGGACAGCGCAGAAAGAGCTGGGGAGAATTGTGAAATTGTTATCCGCTCACAATTCCACACAACATACG
AGCCGGAAGCATAAAGTGTAAAGCCTGGGGTGCCTAATGAGTGAGCTAACTCACATTAATTGCGTTGCGC
TCACTGCCCGCTTTCCAGTCGGGAAACCTGTCGTGCCAGCTGCATTAATGAATCGGCCAACGCGCGGGGA
GAGGCGGTTTGCGTATTGGGCGCTCTTCCGCTTCCTCGCTCACTGACTCGCTGCGCTCGGTCGTTCGGCT
GCGGCGAGCGGTATCAGCTCACTCAAAGGCGGTAATACGGTTATCCACAGAATCAGGGGATAACGCAGGA
AAGAACATGTGAGCAAAAGGCCAGCAAAAGGCCAGGAACCGTAAAAAGGCCGCGTTGCTGGCGTTTTTCC
ATAGGCTCCGCCCCCCTGACGAGCATCACAAAAATCGACGCTCAAGTCAGAGGTGGCGAAACCCGACAGG
ACTATAAAGATACCAGGCGTTTCCCCCTGGAAGCTCCCTCGTGCGCTCTCCTGTTCCGACCCTGCCGCTT
ACCGGATACCTGTCCGCCTTTCTCCCTTCGGGAAGCGTGGCGCTTTCTCATAGCTCACGCTGTAGGTATC
TCAGTTCGGTGTAGGTCGTTCGCTCCAAGCTGGGCTGTGTGCACGAACCCCCCGTTCAGCCCGACCGCTG
CGCCTTATCCGGTAACTATCGTCTTGAGTCCAACCCGGTAAGACACGACTTATCGCCACTGGCAGCAGCC
ACTGGTAACAGGATTAGCAGAGCGAGGTATGTAGGCGGTGCTACAGAGTTCTTGAAGTGGTGGCCTAACT
ACGGCTACACTAGAAGAACAGTATTTGGTATCTGCGCTCTGCTGAAGCCAGTTACCTTCGGAAAAAGAGT
TGGTAGCTCTTGATCCGGCAAACAAACCACCGCTGGTAGCGGTGGTTTTTTTGTTTGCAAGCAGCAGATT
ACGCGCAGAAAAAAAGGATCTCAAGAAGATCCTTTGATCTTTTCTACGGGGTCTGACGCTCAGTGGAACG
AAAACTCACGTTAAGGGATTTTGGTCATGAGATTATCAAAAAGGATCTTCACCTAGATCCTTTTAAATTA
AAAATGAAGTTTTAAATCAATCTAAAGTATATATGAGTAAACTTGGTCTGACAGTTACCAATGCTTAATC
AGTGAGGCACCTATCTCAGCGATCTGTCTATTTCGTTCATCCATAGTTGCCTGACTCCCCGTCGTGTAGA
TAACTACGATACGGGAGGGCTTACCATCTGGCCCCAGTGCTGCAATGATACCGCGAGACCCACGCTCACC
GGCTCCAGATTTATCAGCAATAAACCAGCCAGCCGGAAGGGCCGAGCGCAGAAGTGGTCCTGCAACTTTA
TCCGCCTCCATCCAGTCTATTAATTGTTGCCGGGAAGCTAGAGTAAGTAGTTCGCCAGTTAATAGTTTGC
GCAACGTTGTTGCCATTGCTACAGGCATCGTGGTGTCACGCTCGTCGTTTGGTATGGCTTCATTCAGCTC
CGGTTCCCAACGATCAAGGCGAGTTACATGATCCCCCATGTTGTGCAAAAAAGCGGTTAGCTCCTTCGGT
CCTCCGATCGTTGTCAGAAGTAAGTTGGCCGCAGTGTTATCACTCATGGTTATGGCAGCACTGCATAATT
CTCTTACTGTCATGCCATCCGTAAGATGCTTTTCTGTGACTGGTGAGTACTCAACCAAGTCATTCTGAGA
ATAGTGTATGCGGCGACCGAGTTGCTCTTGCCCGGCGTCAATACGGGATAATACCGCGCCACATAGCAGA
ACTTTAAAAGTGCTCATCATTGGAAAACGTTCTTCGGGGCGAAAACTCTCAAGGATCTTACCGCTGTTGA
GATCCAGTTCGATGTAACCCACTCGTGCACCCAACTGATCTTCAGCATCTTTTACTTTCACCAGCGTTTC
TGGGTGAGCAAAAACAGGAAGGCAAAATGCCGCAAAAAAGGGAATAAGGGCGACACGGAAATGTTGAATA
CTCATACTCTTCCTTTTTCAATATTATTGAAGCATTTATCAGGGTTATTGTCTCATGAGCGGATACATAT
TTGAATGTATTTAGAAAAATAAACAAATAGGGGTTCCGCGCACATTTCCCCGAAAAGTGCCACCTGACGT
CTAAGAAACCATTATTATCATGACATTAACCTATAAAAATAGGCGTATCACGAGGCCCTTTCGTCTCGCG
CGTTTCGGTGATGACGGTGAAAACCTCTGACACATGCAGCTCCCGGAGACGGTCACAGCTTGTCTGTAAG
CGGATGCCGGGAGCAGACAAGCCCGTCAGGGCGCGTCAGCGGGTGTTGGCGGGTGTCGGGGCTGGCTTAA
CTATGCGGCATCAGAGCAGATTGTACTGAGAGTGCACCATATGCGGTGTGAAATACCGCACAGATGCGTA
AGGAGAAAATACCGCATCAGGCGCCATTCGCCATTCAGGCTGCGCAACTGTTGGGAAGGGCGATCGGTGC
GGGCCTCTTCGCTATTACGCCAGCTGGCGAAAGGGGGATGTGCTGCAAGGCGATTAAGTTGGGTAACGCC
AGGG
